>Addgene plasmid #211205 | pBiT3.1-N_EIF3B:186-685 | addgene full sequence | sequence record 425902 | Addgene NGS Result
AAGACGCGTTAATTAAGACGTCGGCAGTGAAAAAAATGCTTTATTTGTGAAATTTGTGATGCTATTGCTT
TATTTGTAACCATTATAAGCTGCAATAAACAAGTTAACAACAACAATTGCATTCATTTTATGTTTCAGGT
TCAGGGGGAGGTGTGGGAGGTTTTTTAAAGCAAGTAAAACCTCTACAAATGTGGTATGGCTGATTATGAT
CCGCGGCCGCAATACGTCGACGTTATCAGCTGACTTCGTACGAGAGCCTAGGATTATGGCGCGCCACTAG
TTATTAATAGTAATCAATTACGGGGTCATTAGTTCATAGCCCATATATGGAGTTCCGCGTTACATAACTT
ACGGTAAATGGCCCGCCTGGCTGACCGCCCAACGACCCCCGCCCATTGACGTCAATAATGACGTATGTTC
CCATAGTAACGCCAATAGGGACTTTCCATTGACGTCAATGGGTGGAGTATTTACGGTAAACTGCCCACTT
GGCAGTACATCAAGTGTATCATATGCCAAGTCCGCCCCCTATTGACGTCAATGACGGTAAATGGCCCGCC
TGGCATTATGCCCAGTACATGACCTTACGGGACTTTCCTACTTGGCAGTACATCTACGTATTAGTCATCG
CTATTACCATGGTGATGCGGTTTTGGCAGTACACCAATGGGCGTGGATAGCGGTTTGACTCACGGGGATT
TCCAAGTCTCCACCCCATTGACGTCAATGGGAGTTTGTTTTGGCACCAAAATCAACGGGACTTTCCAAAA
TGTCGTAATAACCCCGCCCCGTTGACGCAAATGGGCGGTAGGCGTGTACGGTGGGAGGTCTATATAAGCA
GAGCTGGTTTAGTGAACCGTCAGATCACTAGAATCTTTATTGCGGTAGTTTATCACAGTTAAATTGCTAA
CGCAGTCAGTGCTTCTGACACAACAGTCTCGAACTTAAGCTGCAGAAGTTGGTCGTGAGGCACTGGGCAG
GTAAGTATCAAGGTTACAAGACAGGTTTAAGGAGACCAATAGAAACTGGGCTTGTCGAGACAGAGAAGAC
TCTTGCGTTTCTGATAGGCACCTATTGGTCTTACTGACATCCACTTTGCCTTTCTCTCCACAGGTGTCCA
CTCCCAGTTCAATTACAGCTCTTAAGGCTAGAGTATTAATACGACTCACTATAGGGGTTAGCGATCGCCA
TGGTGAGCGGCTGGCGGCTGTTCAAGAAGATTAGCGGGAGCTCCGGTGGCTCGAGCGGTGTGATTGTAGT
GGACAATGTCCCTCAGGTGGGACCCGACCGACTTGAGAAACTCAAAAATGTCATCCACAAGATCTTTTCC
AAGTTTGGGAAAATCACAAATGATTTTTATCCTGAAGAGGATGGGAAGACAAAAGGGTATATTTTCCTGG
AGTACGCGTCCCCTGCCCACGCTGTGGATGCTGTGAAGAACGCCGACGGCTACAAGCTTGACAAGCAGCA
CACATTCCGGGTCAACCTCTTTACGGATTTTGACAAGTATATGACGATCAGTGACGAGTGGGATATTCCA
GAGAAACAGCCTTTCAAAGACCTGGGGAACTTACGTTACTGGCTTGAAGAGGCAGAATGCAGAGATCAGT
ACAGTGTGATTTTTGAGAGTGGAGACCGCACTTCCATATTCTGGAATGACGTAAAAGACCCTGTCTCAAT
TGAAGAAAGAGCGAGATGGACAGAGACGTATGTGCGTTGGTCTCCTAAGGGCACCTACCTGGCTACCTTT
CATCAAAGAGGCATTGCTCTATGGGGGGGAGAGAAATTCAAGCAAATTCAGAGATTCAGCCACCAAGGGG
TTCAGCTTATTGACTTCTCACCTTGTGAAAGGTACCTGGTGACCTTTAGCCCCCTGATGGACACGCAGGA
TGACCCTCAGGCCATAATCATCTGGGACATCCTTACGGGGCACAAGAAGAGGGGTTTTCACTGTGAGAGC
TCAGCCCATTGGCCTATTTTTAAGTGGAGCCATGATGGCAAATTCTTTGCCAGAATGACCCTGGATACGC
TTAGCATCTATGAAACTCCTTCTATGGGTCTTTTGGACAAGAAGAGTTTGAAGATCTCTGGGATAAAAGA
CTTTTCTTGGTCTCCTGGTGGTAACATAATCGCCTTCTGGGTGCCTGAAGACAAAGATATTCCAGCCAGG
GTAACCCTGATGCAGCTCCCTACCAGGCAAGAGATCCGAGTGAGGAACCTGTTCAATGTGGTGGACTGCA
AGCTCCATTGGCAGAAGAACGGAGACTACTTGTGTGTGAAAGTAGATAGGACTCCGAAAGGCACCCAGGG
TGTTGTCACAAATTTTGAAATTTTCCGAATGAGGGAGAAACAGGTACCTGTGGATGTGGTCGAGATGAAA
GAAACCATCATAGCCTTTGCCTGGGAACCAAATGGAAGTAAGTTTGCTGTGCTGCACGGAGAGGCTCCGC
GGATATCTGTGTCTTTCTACCACGTCAAAAACAACGGGAAGATTGAACTCATCAAGATGTTCGACAAGCA
GCAGGCGAACACCATCTTCTGGAGCCCCCAAGGACAGTTCGTGGTGTTGGCGGGCCTGAGGAGTATGAAC
GGTGCCTTAGCGTTTGTGGACACTTCGGACTGCACGGTCATGAACATCGCAGAGCACTACATGGCTTCCG
ACGTCGAATGGGATCCTACTGGGCGCTACGTCGTCACCTCTGTGTCCTGGTGGAGCCATAAGGTGGACAA
CGCGTACTGGCTGTGGACTTAATCTAGAGGTCAAGCTTCGGGGGTTTAAACCTGCAGGCATGCAAGCTGA
TTTGGCTGCTGCCACCGCTGAGCAAGGCCGCTTCGAGCAGACATGATAAGATACATTGATGAGTTTGGAC
AAACCACAACTAGAATGCAGTGAAAAAAATGCTTTATTTGTGAAATTTGTGATGCTATTGCTTTATTTGT
AACCATTATAAGCTGCAATAAACAAGTTAACAACAACAATTGCATTCATTTTATGTTTCAGGTTCAGGGG
GAGATGTGGGAGGTTTTTTTAAGCAAGTAAAACCTCTACAAATGTGGTAAAATCTTAATTAAGACTTCTA
ATATAACTTCGTATAGCATACATTATACGAAGTTATGGTTCCACTGTTGACAATTAATCATCGGCATAGT
ATATCGGCATAGTATAATACGACAAGGTGAGGAACTAAACCCAGGAGGCAGATCATGATTGAACAAGATG
GATTGCACGCAGGTTCTCCGGCCGCTTGGGTGGAGAGGCTATTCGGCTATGACTGGGCACAACAGACAAT
CGGCTGCTCTGATGCCGCCGTGTTCCGGCTGTCAGCGCAGGGGCGCCCGGTTCTTTTTGTCAAGACCGAC
CTGTCCGGTGCCCTGAATGAACTGCAGGACGAGGCAGCGCGGCTATCGTGGCTGGCCACGACGGGCGTTC
CTTGCGCAGCTGTGCTCGACGTTGTCACTGAAGCGGGAAGGGACTGGCTGCTATTGGGCGAAGTGCCGGG
GCAGGATCTCCTGTCATCTCACCTTGCTCCTGCCGAGAAAGTATCCATCATGGCTGATGCAATGCGGCGG
CTGCATACGCTTGATCCGGCTACCTGCCCATTCGACCACCAAGCGAAACATCGCATCGAGCGAGCACGTA
CTCGGATGGAAGCCGGTCTTGTCGATCAGGATGATCTGGACGAAGAGCATCAGGGGCTCGCGCCAGCCGA
ACTGTTCGCCAGGCTCAAGGCGCGCATGCCCGACGGCGAGGATCTCGTCGTGACCCATGGCGATGCCTGC
TTGCCGAATATCATGGTGGAAAATGGCCGCTTTTCTGGATTCATCGACTGTGGCCGGCTGGGTGTGGCGG
ACCGCTATCAGGACATAGCGTTGGCTACCCGTGATATTGCTGAAGAGCTTGGCGGCGAATGGGCTGACCG
CTTCCTCGTGCTTTACGGTATCGCCGCTCCCGATTCGCAGCGCATCGCCTTCTATCGCCTTCTTGACGAG
TTCTTCTGATTCGAAATGACCGACCAAGCGACGCCCAACCGGTATCAGCTCACTCAAAGGCGGTAATACG
GTTATCCACAGAATCAGGGGATAACGCAGGAAAGAACATGTGAGCAAAAGGCCAGCAAAAGGCCAGGAAC
CGTAAAAAGGCCGCGTTGCTGGCGTTTTTCCATAGGCTCCGCCCCCCTGACGAGCATCACAAAAATCGAC
GCTCAAGTCAGAGGTGGCGAAACCCGACAGGACTATAAAGATACCAGGCGTTTCCCCCTGGAAGCTCCCT
CGTGCGCTCTCCTGTTCCGACCCTGCCGCTTACCGGATACCTGTCCGCCTTTCTCCCTTCGGGAAGCGTG
GCGCTTTCTCATAGCTCACGCTGTAGGTATCTCAGTTCGGTGTAGGTCGTTCGCTCCAAGCTGGGCTGTG
TGCACGAACCCCCCGTTCAGCCCGACCGCTGCGCCTTATCCGGTAACTATCGTCTTGAGTCCAACCCGGT
AAGACACGACTTATCGCCACTGGCAGCAGCCACTGGTAACAGGATTAGCAGAGCGAGGTATGTAGGCGGT
GCTACAGAGTTCTTGAAGTGGTGGCCTAACTACGGCTACACTAGAAGGACAGTATTTGGTATCTGCGCTC
TGCTGAAGCCAGTTACCTTCGGAAAAAGAGTTGGTAGCTCTTGATCCGGCAAACAAACCACCGCTGGTAG
CGGTGGTTTTTTTGTTTGCAAGCAGCAGATTACGCGCAGAAAAAAAGGATTTCAAGAAGATCCTTTGATC
TTTTCTACGGGGTCTGACGCTCAGTGGAACGAAAACTCACGTTAAGGGATTTTGGTCATGAGATTATCAA
AAAGGATCTTCACCTAGATCCTTTTATAGTCCGGAATCGTCACACAAAAAACCAACACACAGATGTAATG
AAAATAAAGATATTTTATTGCGGCCATCGTGATGGCTAGAGTTTAGCCCTCCCACACATAACCAGAGGGC
AGCAATTCACGAATCCCAACTGCCGTCGGCTGTCCATCACTGTCCTTCACTATGGCTTTGATCCCAGGAT
GCAGATCGAGAAGCACCTGTCGGCACCGTCCGCAGGGGCTCAAGATGCCCCTGTTCTCATTTCCGATCGC
GACGATACAAGTCAGGTTGCCAGCTGCCGCAGCAGCAGCAGTGCCCAGCACCACGAGTTCTGCACAAGGT
CCCCCAGTAAAATGATATACATTGACACCAGTGAAGATGCGGCCGTCGCTAGAGAGAGCTGCGCTGGCGA
CGCTGTAGTCTTCAGAGATGGGGATGCTGTTGATTGTAGCCGTTGCTCTTTCAATGAGGGTGGATTCTTC
TTGAGACAAAGGCTTGGCCATGGTGGCGCTAGTGTCAGAAGAATCGAGCTTTTTGCAAAAGCCTAGGCCT
CCAAAAAAGCCTCCTCACTACTTCTGGAATAGCTCAGAGGCCGAGGCGGCCTCGGCCTCTGCATAAATAA
AAAAAATTAGTCAGCCATGGGGCGGAGAATGGGCGGAACTGGGCGGAGTTAGGGGCGGGATGGGCGGAGT
TAGGGGCGGGACTATGGTTGCTGACTAATTGAGATGCATGCTTTGCATACTTCTGCCTGCTGGGGAGCCT
GGGGACTTTCCACACCTGGTTGCTGACTAATTGAGATGCATGCTTTGCATACTTCTGCCTGCTGGGGAGC
CTGGGGACTTTCCACACCCTAACTGACACACATTCCACAGCTGGTTCTTTCCGCCTCAGAAGGTACCTAA
CCAAGTTCCTCTTTCAGAGGTTATTTCAGGCCATGGTGCTGCGC
Features (pLannotate 1.2.2; 17 found; start..end, strand, type, name):
     24..105     -  polyA_signal   SV40 poly(A) signal: SV40 polyadenylation signal
    128..211     -  CDS            large T antigen (fragment): large T antigen from SV40 (simian virus 40)
    276..641     +  enhancer       CMV enhancer: human cytomegalovirus immediate early enhancer
    643..842     +  promoter       CMV promoter: human cytomegalovirus (CMV) immediate early promoter
    981..1113    +  intron         chimeric intron: chimera between introns from human β-globin and immunoglobulin heavy chain genes
   1157..1175    +  promoter       T7 promoter: promoter for bacteriophage T7 RNA polymerase
   1238..2749    +  CDS            EIF3B (fragment): EIF3B_BOVIN - Also known as EIF3S9 From Bos taurus (Bovine).
   2780..2798    +  misc_feature   MCS (fragment): pUC18/19 multiple cloning site
   2847..2968    -  polyA_signal   SV40 poly(A) signal: SV40 polyadenylation signal
   2991..3059    -  CDS            large T antigen (fragment): large T antigen from SV40 (simian virus 40)
   3083..3116    +  protein_bind   loxP: Cre-mediated recombination occurs in the 8-bp core sequence (GCATACAT). Cre recombinase
   3126..3173    +  promoter       EM7 promoter: synthetic bacterial promoter&nbsp
   3205..3996    +  CDS            neo: KKA2_KLEPN - Also known as kan, nptII. Experimental evidence at protein level: Swiss-Prot protein existence level 1. Resistance to kanamycin, neomycin, paromomycin, ribostamycin, butirosin and gentamicin B. From Klebsiella pneumoniae.
   4157..4745    -  rep_origin     ori: high-copy-number ColE1/pMB1/pBR322/pUC origin of replication
   4871..4919    -  polyA_signal   poly(A) signal: synthetic polyadenylation signal
   4943..5341    -  CDS            BSD: blasticidin S deaminase; Aspergillus terreus BSD; confers resistance to blasticidin
   5372..5729    -  promoter       SV40 promoter: SV40 enhancer and early promoter
