[The description below was written by a language model from this plasmid's Addgene catalogue record and pLannotate feature annotations shown in this document.]
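Description:
pBiT3.1-N_EIF3B:186-685 is a mammalian expression plasmid of about 5.8 kb built on Promega's pBiT3.1-N backbone. It produces a fragment of human translation initiation factor EIF3B (residues V186 to T685, wild type, about 1.5 kb) carrying an N-terminal HiBiT tag. The coding sequence was derived from a Mammalian Gene Collection clone and inserted by ligation-independent cloning between XhoI and XbaI sites, both of which are retained. Expression is driven by the CMV immediate-early enhancer and promoter, followed by a chimeric β-globin/immunoglobulin intron that aids transcript processing, and is terminated by an SV40 polyadenylation signal. A T7 promoter just upstream of the open reading frame serves as a sequencing primer site and could support in vitro transcription. The automated annotation labels the insert by its bovine EIF3B homologue, but the catalogue identifies it as human.

The plasmid replicates in E. coli at high copy from a ColE1/pUC-type origin and is selected with kanamycin through a neo (nptII) gene under the bacterial EM7 promoter, which is preceded by a loxP site. The catalogue lists neomycin/G418 as the mammalian selectable marker. The feature table, however, shows only a bacterial promoter ahead of neo, and it also shows a separate blasticidin S deaminase cassette driven by the SV40 early promoter with a synthetic poly(A) signal. The effective mammalian selection is therefore not fully consistent between the two sources.

HiBiT is a short peptide that complements the LgBiT protein to reconstitute NanoLuc luciferase, allowing luminescent detection and quantification of the tagged protein. The associated publication concerns the ligandability of WD40 repeat proteins, which suggests use in cellular assays of this EIF3B domain, though the record does not specify the assay.
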