Addgene plasmid #211205: pBiT3.1-N_EIF3B:186-685
Purpose: Mammalian expression of human EIF3B fragment V186 to T685. N-terminal HiBiT tag.
Depositing lab: Cheryl Arrowsmith. Depositing organization: University of Toronto. Publication: A Target Class Ligandability Evaluation of WD40 Repeat-Containing Proteins. Ackloo S, Li F, Szewczyk M, Seitova A, Loppnau P, Zeng H, Xu J, Ahmad S, Arnautova YA, Baghaie AJ, Beldar S, Bolotokova A, Centrella PA, Chau I, Clark MA, Cuozzo JW, Dehghani-Tafti S, Disch JS, Dong A, Dumas A, Feng JA, Ghiabi P, Gibson E, Gilmer J, Goldman B, Green SR, Guie MA, Guilinger JP, Harms N, Herasymenko O, Houliston S, Hutchinson A, Kearnes S, Keefe AD, Kimani SW, Kramer T, Kutera M, Kwak HA, Lento C, Li Y, Liu J, Loup J, Machado RAC, Mulhern CJ, Perveen S, Righetto GL, Riley P, Shrestha S, Sigel EA, Silva M, Sintchak MD, Slakman BL, Taylor RD, Thompson J, Torng W, Underkoffler C, von Rechenberg M, Walsh RT, Watson I, Wilson DJ, Wolf E, Yadav M, Yazdi AK, Zhang J, Zhang Y, Santhakumar V, Edwards AM, Barsyte-Lovejoy D, Schapira M, Brown PJ, Halabelian L, Arrowsmith CH. J Med Chem. 2025 Jan 23;68(2):1092-1112. doi: 10.1021/acs.jmedchem.4c02010. Epub 2024 Nov 4. PubMed 39495097.
Backbone
  Vector backbone: pBiT3.1-N
  Backbone manufacturer: Promega
  Vector type: Mammalian Expression
  Selectable markers: Neomycin (select with G418)
Growth in bacteria
  Bacterial resistance: Kanamycin, 50 μg/mL
  Growth temperature: 37°C
  Growth strain: DH5alpha
  Copy number: High Copy
Gene/Insert
  Gene/Insert name: EIF3B:V186-T685
  Species: H. sapiens (human)
  Insert size (bp): 1500
  Mutation: wild type
  Entrez Gene: EIF3B (a.k.a. EIF3-ETA, EIF3-P110, EIF3-P116, EIF3S9, PRT1)
  Promoter: CMV
  Tag / fusion protein: MVSGWRLFKKISGSSGGSSG (N terminal on insert)
  Cloning method: Ligation Independent Cloning
  Sequencing primers: 5′ T7; 3′ TTGCTCAGCGGTGGCAGCAG
Resource information
  A portion of this plasmid was derived from a plasmid made by: Mammalian Gene Collection (BC001173)
Terms and licenses: Academic/Nonprofit Terms; Industry Terms: Not Available to Industry
Depositor comments: 5' Cloning Site: Xho1 (not destroyed), 3' Cloning Site: Xba1 (not destroyed).
How to cite: pBiT3.1-N_EIF3B:186-685 was a gift from Cheryl Arrowsmith (Addgene plasmid # 211205 ; http://n2t.net/addgene:211205 ; RRID:Addgene_211205)
