>Addgene plasmid #211205 | pBiT3.1-N_EIF3B:186-685 | depositor partial sequence | sequence record 411888 | Insert sequence
GTGATTGTAGTGGACAATGTCCCTCAGGTGGGACCCGACCGACTTGAGAAACTCAAAAATGTCATCCACA
AGATCTTTTCCAAGTTTGGGAAAATCACAAATGATTTTTATCCTGAAGAGGATGGGAAGACAAAAGGGTA
TATTTTCCTGGAGTACGCGTCCCCTGCCCACGCTGTGGATGCTGTGAAGAACGCCGACGGCTACAAGCTT
GACAAGCAGCACACATTCCGGGTCAACCTCTTTACGGATTTTGACAAGTATATGACGATCAGTGACGAGT
GGGATATTCCAGAGAAACAGCCTTTCAAAGACCTGGGGAACTTACGTTACTGGCTTGAAGAGGCAGAATG
CAGAGATCAGTACAGTGTGATTTTTGAGAGTGGAGACCGCACTTCCATATTCTGGAATGACGTAAAAGAC
CCTGTCTCAATTGAAGAAAGAGCGAGATGGACAGAGACGTATGTGCGTTGGTCTCCTAAGGGCACCTACC
TGGCTACCTTTCATCAAAGAGGCATTGCTCTATGGGGGGGAGAGAAATTCAAGCAAATTCAGAGATTCAG
CCACCAAGGGGTTCAGCTTATTGACTTCTCACCTTGTGAAAGGTACCTGGTGACCTTTAGCCCCCTGATG
GACACGCAGGATGACCCTCAGGCCATAATCATCTGGGACATCCTTACGGGGCACAAGAAGAGGGGTTTTC
ACTGTGAGAGCTCAGCCCATTGGCCTATTTTTAAGTGGAGCCATGATGGCAAATTCTTTGCCAGAATGAC
CCTGGATACGCTTAGCATCTATGAAACTCCTTCTATGGGTCTTTTGGACAAGAAGAGTTTGAAGATCTCT
GGGATAAAAGACTTTTCTTGGTCTCCTGGTGGTAACATAATCGCCTTCTGGGTGCCTGAAGACAAAGATA
TTCCAGCCAGGGTAACCCTGATGCAGCTCCCTACCAGGCAAGAGATCCGAGTGAGGAACCTGTTCAATGT
GGTGGACTGCAAGCTCCATTGGCAGAAGAACGGAGACTACTTGTGTGTGAAAGTAGATAGGACTCCGAAA
GGCACCCAGGGTGTTGTCACAAATTTTGAAATTTTCCGAATGAGGGAGAAACAGGTACCTGTGGATGTGG
TCGAGATGAAAGAAACCATCATAGCCTTTGCCTGGGAACCAAATGGAAGTAAGTTTGCTGTGCTGCACGG
AGAGGCTCCGCGGATATCTGTGTCTTTCTACCACGTCAAAAACAACGGGAAGATTGAACTCATCAAGATG
TTCGACAAGCAGCAGGCGAACACCATCTTCTGGAGCCCCCAAGGACAGTTCGTGGTGTTGGCGGGCCTGA
GGAGTATGAACGGTGCCTTAGCGTTTGTGGACACTTCGGACTGCACGGTCATGAACATCGCAGAGCACTA
CATGGCTTCCGACGTCGAATGGGATCCTACTGGGCGCTACGTCGTCACCTCTGTGTCCTGGTGGAGCCAT
AAGGTGGACAACGCGTACTGGCTGTGGACT
